Addgene plasmid #156722: pD649-HAsp-UNC5A-Fc(DAPA)-AviTag-6xHis
Purpose: Mammalian expression of cell-surface protein extracellular domain fused to Fc(DAPA)-Avi-6xHis. Protein is secreted from cells.
Depositing lab: Chris Garcia. Depositing organization: Stanford University. Publication: A Human IgSF Cell-Surface Interactome Reveals a Complex Network of Protein-Protein Interactions. Wojtowicz WM, Vielmetter J, Fernandes RA, Siepe DH, Eastman CL, Chisholm GB, Cox S, Klock H, Anderson PW, Rue SM, Miller JJ, Glaser SM, Bragstad ML, Vance J, Lam AW, Lesley SA, Zinn K, Garcia KC. Cell. 2020 Aug 20;182(4):1027-1043.e17. doi: 10.1016/j.cell.2020.07.025. PubMed 32822567.
Backbone
  Vector backbone: pD649
  Backbone size w/o insert (bp): 6106
  Vector type: Mammalian Expression
Growth in bacteria
  Bacterial resistance: Ampicillin, 100 μg/mL
  Growth temperature: 37°C
  Growth strain: DH5alpha
  Copy number: High Copy
Gene/Insert
  Gene/Insert name: UNC5A
  Species: H. sapiens (human)
  Insert size (bp): 843
  Mutation: Fc region of human IgG contains D265A and P329A mutations (DAPA)
  Entrez Gene: UNC5A (a.k.a. UNC5H1, FLJ16449, KIAA1976)
  Promoter: CMV/SP6
  Tag / fusion protein: Fc(DAPA)-AviTag-6xHis (C terminal on backbone)
  Cloning method: Restriction Enzyme; 5′ cloning site GCGGCCGC (not destroyed); 3′ cloning site GGCGCGCC (not destroyed)
  Sequencing primers: 5′ ATTTAGGTGACACTATAG; 3′ CACGTACCAGTTGAACTTCACC
Resource information
  A portion of this plasmid was derived from a plasmid made by: synthesis by ThermoFisher
Terms and licenses: Academic/Nonprofit Terms; Industry Terms: Not Available to Industry
Depositor comments: Some plasmids in this collection may have an IS4-like element ISVsa5 family transposase upstream of the CMV promoter.
How to cite: pD649-HAsp-UNC5A-Fc(DAPA)-AviTag-6xHis was a gift from Chris Garcia (Addgene plasmid # 156722 ; http://n2t.net/addgene:156722 ; RRID:Addgene_156722)
