[The description below was written by a language model from this plasmid's Addgene catalogue record and pLannotate feature annotations shown in this document.]
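Description:
pD649-HAsp-UNC5A-Fc(DAPA)-AviTag-6xHis is a mammalian expression plasmid built on the pD649 backbone for producing a secreted, soluble form of the extracellular domain of human UNC5A, a netrin receptor involved in axon guidance. It is maintained in E. coli as a high-copy plasmid through a ColE1/pUC-type origin and selected with ampicillin via the β-lactamase gene. The feature table also shows an SV40 early promoter/EM7 promoter unit driving a puromycin N-acetyltransferase sequence (annotated as a fragment) followed by an SV40 poly(A) signal. This could allow puromycin selection in mammalian cells, although the record does not describe such use. Small remnants of KanR, lacZα, ble and the f1 origin are annotated as fragments and are probably vestigial.

The expression cassette is driven by the CMV enhancer and immediate-early promoter, followed by a partial CMV intron A and an SP6 promoter, which could also support in vitro transcription. The open reading frame begins with a signal peptide: the name implies an HA-derived leader, while the automated annotation matches a partial IgH signal sequence. The signal peptide directs the product into the secretory pathway. The UNC5A ectodomain, cloned between NotI and AscI sites, is fused at its C terminus to a human IgG1 Fc carrying the D265A and P329A (DAPA) substitutions, which are generally used to reduce Fc effector binding. After the Fc come an AviTag for site-specific biotinylation and a 6xHis tag for affinity purification; these two tags are listed in the catalogue but not annotated in the feature table. A bGH poly(A) signal terminates the transcript.

The plasmid belongs to a collection made for mapping extracellular interactions among human immunoglobulin-superfamily cell-surface proteins. The depositor notes that some plasmids in the collection may carry an IS4-like transposase insertion upstream of the CMV promoter.
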