Features (pLannotate 1.2.2; 21 found; start..end, strand, type, name):
    119..143     -  CDS            KanR (fragment): aminoglycoside phosphotransferase; aph(3')-Ia; confers resistance to kanamycin
    254..842     +  rep_origin     ori: high-copy-number ColE1/pMB1/pBR322/pUC origin of replication
   1067..1084    +  terminator     rrnB T2 terminator (fragment): transcription terminator T2 from the E. coli rrnB gene
   1109..1128    -  CDS            lacZα (fragment): LacZα fragment of β-galactosidase; lacZ fragment
   1584..1600    +  protein_bind   lac operator: The lac repressor binds to the lac operator to inhibit transcription in E. coli. This inhibition can be relieved by adding lactose or isopropyl-β-D-thiogalactopyranoside (IPTG). lac repressor encoded by lacI
   1843..2146    +  enhancer       CMV enhancer: human cytomegalovirus immediate early enhancer
   2147..2350    +  promoter       CMV promoter: human cytomegalovirus (CMV) immediate early promoter
   2486..2529    +  intron         CMV intron (fragment): modified intron A from human cytomegalovirus
   2581..2599    +  promoter       SP6 promoter: promoter for bacteriophage SP6 RNA polymerase
   2603..2640    +  CDS            IgH signal sequence (fragment): signal sequence from the mouse immunoglobulin heavy chain variable region
   2728..3591    +  CDS            UNC5A (fragment): UNC5A_HUMAN - Also known as KIAA1976, UNC5H1. Experimental evidence at protein level: Swiss-Prot protein existence level 1. Receptor for netrin required for axon guidance. Functions in the netrin signaling pathway and promotes neurite outgrowth in response to NTN1. Mediates axon repulsion of neuronal growth cones in the developing nervous system in response to netrin. Axon repulsion in growth cones may be mediated by its association with DCC that may trigger signaling for repulsion. It also acts as a dependence receptor required for apoptosis induction when not associated with netrin ligand. F
   3607..4284    +  CDS            IGHG1 (fragment): IGHG1_HUMAN - Experimental evidence at protein level: Swiss-Prot protein existence level 1. Constant region of immunoglobulin heavy chains. Immunoglobulins, also known as antibodies, are membrane-bound or secreted glycoproteins produced by B lymphocytes. In the recognition phase of humoral immunity, the membrane-bound immunoglobulins serve as receptors which, upon binding of a specific antigen, trigger the clonal expansion and differentiation of B lymphocytes into immunoglobulins- secreting plasma cells. Secreted immunoglobulins mediate the effector phase of humoral immunity, which results in
   4499..4610    +  polyA_signal   bGH poly(A) signal: bovine growth hormone polyadenylation signal
   4611..4719    +  rep_origin     f1 ori (fragment): f1 bacteriophage origin of replication; arrow indicates direction of (+) strand synthesis
   4733..5062    +  promoter       SV40 promoter: SV40 enhancer and early promoter
   5110..5157    +  promoter       EM7 promoter: synthetic bacterial promoter&nbsp
   5176..5775    +  CDS            PuroR (fragment): puromycin N-acetyltransferase; pac from Streptomyces; confers resistance to puromycin
   5785..5910    +  CDS            ble (fragment): BLE_KLEPN - Experimental evidence at protein level: Swiss-Prot protein existence level 1. Binding protein with a strong affinity to the bleomycin family of antibiotics. Binds to CL990; an antimitotic-antibiotic compound. From Klebsiella pneumoniae.
   5905..6026    +  polyA_signal   SV40 poly(A) signal: SV40 polyadenylation signal
   6079..6939    -  CDS            AmpR: β-lactamase; bla; confers resistance to ampicillin, carbenicillin, and related antibiotics
   6942..89      -  promoter       AmpR promoter (fragment) (across the origin): bla
>Addgene plasmid #156722 | pD649-HAsp-UNC5A-Fc(DAPA)-AviTag-6xHis | depositor full sequence | sequence record 302553 | Full Sequence
TTTCAATATTATTGAAGCATTTATCAGGGTTATTGTCTCATGAGCGGATACATATTTGAATGTATTTAGA
AAAATAAACAAATAGGGGTCAGTGTTACAACCAATTAACCAATTCTGAACATTATCGCGAGCCCATTTAT
ACCTGAATATGGCTCATAACACCCCTTGCTCATGACCAAAATCCCTTAACGTGAGTTACGCGCGCGTCGT
TCCACTGAGCGTCAGACCCCGTAGAAAAGATCAAAGGATCTTCTTGAGATCCTTTTTTTCTGCGCGTAAT
CTGCTGCTTGCAAACAAAAAAACCACCGCTACCAGCGGTGGTTTGTTTGCCGGATCAAGAGCTACCAACT
CTTTTTCCGAAGGTAACTGGCTTCAGCAGAGCGCAGATACCAAATACTGTTCTTCTAGTGTAGCCGTAGT
TAGCCCACCACTTCAAGAACTCTGTAGCACCGCCTACATACCTCGCTCTGCTAATCCTGTTACCAGTGGC
TGCTGCCAGTGGCGATAAGTCGTGTCTTACCGGGTTGGACTCAAGACGATAGTTACCGGATAAGGCGCAG
CGGTCGGGCTGAACGGGGGGTTCGTGCACACAGCCCAGCTTGGAGCGAACGACCTACACCGAACTGAGAT
ACCTACAGCGTGAGCTATGAGAAAGCGCCACGCTTCCCGAAGGGAGAAAGGCGGACAGGTATCCGGTAAG
CGGCAGGGTCGGAACAGGAGAGCGCACGAGGGAGCTTCCAGGGGGAAACGCCTGGTATCTTTATAGTCCT
GTCGGGTTTCGCCACCTCTGACTTGAGCGTCGATTTTTGTGATGCTCGTCAGGGGGGCGGAGCCTATGGA
AAAACGCCAGCAACGCGGCCTTTTTACGGTTCCTGGCCTTTTGCTGGCCTTTTGCTCACATGTTCTTTCC
TGCGTTATCCCCTGATTCTGTGGATAACCGTATTACCGCCTTTGAGTGAGCTGATACCGCTCGCCGCAGC
CGAACGACCGAGCGCAGCGAGTCAGTGAGCGAGGAAGCGGAAGGCGAGAGTAGGGAACTGCCAGGCATCA
AACTAAGCAGAAGGCCCCTGACGGATGGCCTTTTTGCGTTTCTACAAACTCTTTCTGTGTTGTAAAACGA
CGGCCAGTCTTAAGCTCGGGCCCCCTGGGCGGTTCTGATAACGAGTAATCGTTAATCCGCAAATAACGTA
AAAACCCGCTTCGGCGGGTTTTTTTATGGGGGGAGTTTAGGGAAAGAGCATTTGTCAGAATATTTAAGGG
CGCCTGTCACTTTGCTTGATATATGAGAATTATTTAACCTTATAAATGAGAAAAAAGCAACGCACTTTAA
ATAAGATACGTTGCTTTTTCGATTGATGAACACCTATAATTAAACTATTCATCTATTATTTATGATTTTT
TGTATATACAATATTTCTAGTTTGTTAAAGAGAATTAAGAAAATAAATCTCGAAAATAATAAAGGGAAAA
TCAGTTTTTGATATCAAAATTATACATGTCAACGATAATACAAAATATAATACAAACTATAAGATGTTAT
CAGTATTTATTATCATTTAGAATAAATTTTGTGTCGCCCTTAATTGTGAGCGGATAACAATTACGAGCTT
CATGCACAGTGGCGTTGACTCAATATTGGCCATTAGCCATATTATTCATTGGTTATATAGCATAAATCAA
TATTGGCTATTGGCCATTGCATACGTTGTATCTATATCATAATATGTACATTTATATTGGCTCATGTCCA
ATATGACCGCCATGTTGGCATTGATTATTGACTAGTTATTAATAGTAATCAATTACGGGGTCATTAGTTC
ATAGCCCATATATGGAGTTCCGCGTTACATAACTTACGGTAAATGGCCCGCCTGGCTGACCGCCCAACGA
CCCCCGCCCATTGACGTCAATAATGACGTATGTTCCCATAGTAACGCCAATAGGGACTTTCCATTGACGT
CAATGGGTGGAGTATTTACGGTAAACTGCCCACTTGGCAGTACATCAAGTGTATCATATGCCAAGTACGC
CCCCTATTGACGTCAATGACGGTAAATGGCCCGCCTGGCATTATGCCCAGTACATGACCTTATGGGACTT
TCCTACTTGGCAGTACATCTACGTATTAGTCATCGCTATTACCATGGTGATGCGGTTTTGGCAGTACATC
AATGGGCGTGGATAGCGGTTTGACTCACGGGGATTTCCAAGTCTCCACCCCATTGACGTCAATGGGAGTT
TGTTTTGGCACCAAAATCAACGGGACTTTCCAAAATGTCGTAACAACTCCGCCCCATTGACGCAAATGGG
CGGTAGGCGTGTACGGTGGGAGGTCTATATAAGCAGAGCTCGTTTAGTGAACCGTCAGATCGCCTGGAGA
CGCCATCCACGCTGTTTTGACCTCCATAGAAGACACCGGGACCGATCCAGCCTCCGCGGCCGGGAACGGT
GCATTGGAACGCGGATTCCCCGTGCCAAGAGTGACGTAAGTACCGCCTATAGAGTCTATAGGCCCACCCC
CTTGGCTTCGTTAGAACGCGGCTACAATTAATACATAACCTTATGTATCATACACATACGATTTAGGTGA
CACTATAGAATAACATCCACTTTGCCTTTCTCTCCACAGGTGTCCACTCCCAGGTCCAACTGCACCTCGG
TTCTATCGAAAACGCGCCTGCTAGCGCCACCATGAAGACCATCATTGCCCTGAGCTACATCTTCTGCCTG
GTGTTCGCTGCGGCCGCCCAACAATCTGCCACAGTGGCTAATCCTGTGCCTGGCGCCAATCCTGATCTGC
TGCCTCACTTTCTGGTGGAACCCGAGGACGTGTACATCGTGAAGAACAAGCCTGTGCTGCTCGTGTGCAA
GGCCGTGCCTGCCACACAGATCTTTTTCAAGTGCAACGGCGAGTGGGTCCGACAGGTGGACCACGTGATC
GAGAGAAGCACAGATGGCAGCAGCGGCCTGCCTACAATGGAAGTGCGGATCAACGTGTCCCGGCAGCAGG
TCGAGAAAGTGTTCGGCCTGGAAGAGTACTGGTGCCAGTGTGTGGCTTGGAGCAGCTCTGGCACCACAAA
GAGCCAGAAGGCCTACATCCGGATCGCCTACCTGCGGAAGAACTTCGAGCAAGAGCCCCTGGCCAAAGAG
GTGTCCCTGGAACAGGGAATCGTGCTGCCTTGTAGACCTCCTGAGGGAATCCCTCCTGCCGAGGTGGAAT
GGCTGAGAAACGAAGATCTGGTGGACCCCTCTCTGGACCCCAATGTGTACATCACCAGAGAACACAGCCT
GGTCGTGCGGCAGGCTAGACTGGCCGATACCGCCAATTATACCTGCGTGGCCAAGAACATCGTGGCCAGA
AGAAGATCTGCCTCTGCCGCCGTGATCGTGTATGTGGATGGATCTTGGAGCCCTTGGAGCAAGTGGTCCG
CTTGTGGACTGGACTGCACCCATTGGAGAAGCAGAGAGTGCAGCGACCCCGCTCCTAGAAATGGCGGAGA
AGAGTGTCAGGGCACCGACCTGGATACCAGAAACTGCACAAGCGACCTGTGCGTGCACACAGCCTCTGGA
CCTGAAGATGTGGCCCTGTATGGCGCGCCGGGCGGCGACAAGACCCACACCTGCCCCCCCTGCCCAGCTC
CAGAACTGCTGGGAGGGCCTTCCGTGTTCCTGTTCCCCCCCAAGCCCAAGGACACCCTGATGATCAGCAG
GACCCCCGAGGTGACCTGCGTGGTGGTGGCCGTGTCCCACGAGGACCCAGAGGTGAAGTTCAACTGGTAC
GTGGACGGCGTGGAGGTGCACAACGCCAAGACCAAGCCCAGAGAGGAGCAGTACAACAGCACCTACAGGG
TGGTGTCCGTGCTGACCGTGCTGCACCAGGACTGGCTGAACGGCAAAGAATACAAGTGCAAAGTCTCCAA
CAAGGCCCTGGCTGCCCCAATCGAAAAGACAATCAGCAAGGCCAAGGGCCAGCCACGGGAGCCCCAGGTG
TACACCCTGCCCCCCAGCCGGGAGGAGATGACCAAGAACCAGGTGTCCCTGACCTGTCTGGTGAAGGGCT
TCTACCCCAGCGATATCGCCGTGGAGTGGGAGAGCAACGGCCAGCCCGAGAACAACTACAAGACCACCCC
CCCAGTGCTGGACAGCGACGGCAGCTTCTTCCTGTACAGCAAGCTGACCGTGGACAAGTCCAGGTGGCAG
CAGGGCAACGTGTTCAGCTGCAGCGTGATGCACGAGGCCCTGCACAACCACTACACCCAGAAGTCCCTGA
GCCTGAGCCCCGGCGGCAGCGGTCTTAATGATATTTTCGAGGCTCAGAAGATTGAGTGGCATGAACACCA
CCACCATCACCACTAAGGCCGGCCTGTAGTCACTGGCACAACGCGTTACCCGGTAAGCCAATCGGGTATA
CACGGTCGTCATACTGCAGACAGGGTTCTTCTACTTTGCAAGATAGTCTTGAGTAGTAAAATAAATAGAT
AGAGAAAATCAGCCTCGACTGTGCCTTCTAGTTGCCAGCCATCTGTTGTTTGCCCCTCCCCCGTGCCTTC
CTTGACCCTGGAAGGTGCCACTCCCACTGTCCTTTCCTAATAAAATGAGGAAATTGCATCACAACACTCA
ACCCTATCTCGGTCTATTCTTTTGATTTATAAGGGATTTTGCCGATTTCGGCCTATTGGTTAAAAAATGA
GCTGATTTAACAAAAATTTAACGCGAATTAATTCTGTGGAATGTGTGTCAGTTAGGGTGTGGAAAGTCCC
CAGGCTCCCCAGCAGGCAGAAGTATGCAAAGCATGCATCTCAATTAGTCAGCAACCAGGTGTGGAAAGTC
CCCAGGCTCCCCAGCAGGCAGAAGTATGCAAAGCATGCATCTCAATTAGTCAGCAACCATAGTCCCGCCC
CTAACTCCGCCCATCCCGCCCCTAACTCCGCCCAGTTCCGCCCATTCTCCGCCCCATGGCTGACTAATTT
TTTTTATTTATGCAGAGGCCGAGGCCGCCTCTGCCTCTGAGCTATTCCAGAAGTAGTGAGGAGGCTTTTT
TGGAGGCCTAGGCTTTTGCAAAAAGCTCCCGGGAGCTTGTATATCCATTTTCGGATCTGATCAGCACGTG
TTGACAATTAATCATCGGCATAGTATATCGGCATAGTATAATACGACAAGGTGAGGAACTAAACCATGAC
CGAGTACAAGCCCACGGTGCGCCTCGCCACCCGCGACGACGTCCCCAGGGCCGTACGCACCCTCGCCGCC
GCGTTCGCCGACTACCCCGCCACGCGCCACACCGTCGATCCGGACCGCCACATCGAGCGGGTCACCGAGC
TGCAAGAACTCTTCCTCACGCGCGTCGGGCTCGACATCGGCAAGGTGTGGGTCGCGGACGACGGCGCCGC
GGTGGCGGTCTGGACCACGCCGGAGAGCGTCGAAGCGGGGGCGGTGTTCGCCGAGATCGGCCCGCGCATG
GCCGAGTTGAGCGGTTCCCGGCTGGCCGCGCAGCAACAGATGGAAGGCCTCCTGGCGCCGCACCGGCCCA
AGGAGCCCGCGTGGTTCCTGGCCACCGTCGGCGTCTCGCCCGACCACCAGGGCAAGGGTCTGGGCAGCGC
CGTCGTGCTCCCCGGAGTGGAGGCGGCCGAGCGCGCCGGGGTGCCCGCCTTCCTGGAGACATCCGCGCCC
CGCAACCTCCCCTTCTACGAGCGGCTCGGCTTCACCGTCACCGCCGACGTCGAGGTGCCCGAAGGACCGC
GCACCTGGTGCATGACCCGCAAGCCCGGTGCCTGACACGTGCTACGAGATTTCGATTCCACCGCCGCCTT
CTATGAAAGGTTGGGCTTCGGAATCGTTTTCCGGGACGCCGGCTGGATGATCCTCCAGCGCGGGGATCTC
ATGCTGGAGTTCTTCGCCCACCCCAACTTGTTTATTGCAGCTTATAATGGTTACAAATAAAGCAATAGCA
TCACAAATTTCACAAATAAAGCATTTTTTTCACTGCATTCTAGTTGTGGTTTGTCCAAACTCATCAATGT
ATCTTATCATGTCTGTATACCGTCGACCTCTAGCTAGAGCTTGGCGTAATCATGGTCATTACCAATGCTT
AATCAGTGAGGCACCTATCTCAGCGATCTGTCTATTTCGTTCATCCATAGTTGCCTGACTCCCCGTCGTG
TAGATAACTACGATACGGGAGGGCTTACCATCTGGCCCCAGCGCTGCGATGATACCGCGAGAACCACGCT
CACCGGCTCCGGATTTATCAGCAATAAACCAGCCAGCCGGAAGGGCCGAGCGCAGAAGTGGTCCTGCAAC
TTTATCCGCCTCCATCCAGTCTATTAATTGTTGCCGGGAAGCTAGAGTAAGTAGTTCGCCAGTTAATAGT
TTGCGCAACGTTGTTGCCATCGCTACAGGCATCGTGGTGTCACGCTCGTCGTTTGGTATGGCTTCATTCA
GCTCCGGTTCCCAACGATCAAGGCGAGTTACATGATCCCCCATGTTGTGCAAAAAAGCGGTTAGCTCCTT
CGGTCCTCCGATCGTTGTCAGAAGTAAGTTGGCCGCAGTGTTATCACTCATGGTTATGGCAGCACTGCAT
AATTCTCTTACTGTCATGCCATCCGTAAGATGCTTTTCTGTGACTGGTGAGTACTCAACCAAGTCATTCT
GAGAATAGTGTATGCGGCGACCGAGTTGCTCTTGCCCGGCGTCAATACGGGATAATACCGCGCCACATAG
CAGAACTTTAAAAGTGCTCATCATTGGAAAACGTTCTTCGGGGCGAAAACTCTCAAGGATCTTACCGCTG
TTGAGATCCAGTTCGATGTAACCCACTCGTGCACCCAACTGATCTTCAGCATCTTTTACTTTCACCAGCG
TTTCTGGGTGAGCAAAAACAGGAAGGCAAAATGCCGCAAAAAAGGGAATAAGGGCGACACGGAAATGTTG
AATACTCATATTCTTCCTT
