>Addgene plasmid #156722 | pD649-HAsp-UNC5A-Fc(DAPA)-AviTag-6xHis | depositor partial sequence | sequence record 302554 | insert (extracellular domain)
CAACAATCTGCCACAGTGGCTAATCCTGTGCCTGGCGCCAATCCTGATCTGCTGCCTCACTTTCTGGTGG
AACCCGAGGACGTGTACATCGTGAAGAACAAGCCTGTGCTGCTCGTGTGCAAGGCCGTGCCTGCCACACA
GATCTTTTTCAAGTGCAACGGCGAGTGGGTCCGACAGGTGGACCACGTGATCGAGAGAAGCACAGATGGC
AGCAGCGGCCTGCCTACAATGGAAGTGCGGATCAACGTGTCCCGGCAGCAGGTCGAGAAAGTGTTCGGCC
TGGAAGAGTACTGGTGCCAGTGTGTGGCTTGGAGCAGCTCTGGCACCACAAAGAGCCAGAAGGCCTACAT
CCGGATCGCCTACCTGCGGAAGAACTTCGAGCAAGAGCCCCTGGCCAAAGAGGTGTCCCTGGAACAGGGA
ATCGTGCTGCCTTGTAGACCTCCTGAGGGAATCCCTCCTGCCGAGGTGGAATGGCTGAGAAACGAAGATC
TGGTGGACCCCTCTCTGGACCCCAATGTGTACATCACCAGAGAACACAGCCTGGTCGTGCGGCAGGCTAG
ACTGGCCGATACCGCCAATTATACCTGCGTGGCCAAGAACATCGTGGCCAGAAGAAGATCTGCCTCTGCC
GCCGTGATCGTGTATGTGGATGGATCTTGGAGCCCTTGGAGCAAGTGGTCCGCTTGTGGACTGGACTGCA
CCCATTGGAGAAGCAGAGAGTGCAGCGACCCCGCTCCTAGAAATGGCGGAGAAGAGTGTCAGGGCACCGA
CCTGGATACCAGAAACTGCACAAGCGACCTGTGCGTGCACACAGCCTCTGGACCTGAAGATGTGGCCCTG
TAT
